Addgene plasmid #87645: UAS-Halo7::CAAX
Purpose: For creating drosophila transgenics expressing UAS-Halo7::CAAX
Depositing lab: Gregory Jefferis. Depositing organization: MRC Laboratory of Molecular Biology. Publication: Second-Generation Drosophila Chemical Tags: Sensitivity, Versatility, and Speed. Sutcliffe B, Ng J, Auer TO, Pasche M, Benton R, Jefferis GS, Cachero S. Genetics. 2017 Apr;205(4):1399-1408. doi: 10.1534/genetics.116.199281. Epub 2017 Feb 16. PubMed 28209589.
Backbone
  Vector backbone: pJFRC81
  Vector type: Insect Expression
Growth in bacteria
  Bacterial resistance: Ampicillin, 100 μg/mL
  Growth temperature: 37°C
  Growth strain: DH5alpha
  Copy number: High Copy
Gene/Insert
  Gene/Insert name: Halo7::CAAX
  Species: Synthetic
  Cloning method: Restriction Enzyme; 5′ cloning site unknown (unknown if destroyed); 3′ cloning site unknown (unknown if destroyed)
Terms and licenses: Academic/Nonprofit Terms; Industry Terms: Not Available to Industry
Depositor comments: GenBank accession number: KY511555
How to cite: UAS-Halo7::CAAX was a gift from Gregory Jefferis (Addgene plasmid # 87645 ; http://n2t.net/addgene:87645 ; RRID:Addgene_87645)
