[The description below was written by a language model from this plasmid's Addgene catalogue record and pLannotate feature annotations shown in this document.]
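Description:
UAS-Halo7::CAAX is a Drosophila transgenesis and expression plasmid built on the pJFRC81 backbone, made to generate fly lines that express a membrane-targeted HaloTag under GAL4 control. In bacteria it is maintained through a high-copy ColE1/pUC-type origin and selected with ampicillin via the β-lactamase gene and its native promoter. For fly work it carries a φC31 integrase attB site, which allows site-specific insertion into a genomic attP landing site, and a mini-white gene, whose eye-colour phenotype marks transformants.

The expression cassette begins with two blocks of five tandem GAL4-binding sites (ten UAS copies in total) upstream of the Drosophila hsp70Bb promoter, here annotated across about 240 bp and serving as the GAL4-responsive promoter. A modified myosin heavy chain intron 16 follows, an element included in this vector family to increase expression. The coding region is HaloTag, an engineered bacterial dehalogenase that forms a covalent bond with chloroalkane ligands, followed by a short fragment matching human K-Ras. That fragment corresponds to the CAAX element in the construct name, a prenylation signal that anchors the fusion to membranes. Downstream, in reverse orientation, lies a sequence matching part of the AcMNPV p74 gene; the annotation treats it as a coding fragment, and its position suggests it acts as 3′ UTR/terminator sequence, though the record does not say so.

Crossed to a GAL4 driver, the resulting transgenics express the membrane-bound tag in chosen cells, which can then be labelled with chloroalkane-conjugated dyes. This fits the associated work on second-generation chemical tags for Drosophila.
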