Features (pLannotate 1.2.2; 14 found; start..end, strand, type, name):
     31..135     +  promoter       AmpR promoter: bla
    136..996     +  CDS            AmpR: β-lactamase; bla; confers resistance to ampicillin, carbenicillin, and related antibiotics
   1167..1755    +  rep_origin     ori: high-copy-number ColE1/pMB1/pBR322/pUC origin of replication
   1842..1911    +  protein_bind   attB: attB site for the φC31 integrase (Groth et al., 2000) phage φC31 integrase
   2127..6246    +  gene           mini-white: white; This modified version of the white gene lacks part of the first intron.
   6251..6406    +  CDS            YPB1_ECOLX (fragment): Protein predicted: Swiss-Prot protein existence level 4. From Escherichia coli.
   6488..6509    -  misc_feature   MCS (fragment): pUC18/19 multiple cloning site
   6508..6602    +  protein_bind   5X UAS: five tandem copies of the "ScaI site" 17-mer CGGAGTACTGTCCTCCG, an upstream activating sequence (UAS) that efficiently binds yeast Gal4 (Webster et al., 1988; Pfeiffer et al., 2010) GAL4
   6636..6730    +  protein_bind   5X UAS: five tandem copies of the "ScaI site" 17-mer CGGAGTACTGTCCTCCG, an upstream activating sequence (UAS) that efficiently binds yeast Gal4 (Webster et al., 1988; Pfeiffer et al., 2010) GAL4
   6761..6999    +  promoter       hsp70 promoter: Drosophila melanogaster hsp70Bb promoter
   7014..7080    +  intron         Mhc intron: modified Drosophila myosin heavy chain intron 16 (Pfeiffer et al., 2010)
   7110..8000    +  CDS            HaloTag®: modified bacterial dehalogenase that forms covalent bonds with chloroalkane derivatives
   8017..8078    +  CDS            K-Ras (fragment): human small GTPase proto-oncoprotein
   8099..8755    -  CDS            P74 (fragment): PIF0_NPVAC - Experimental evidence at protein level: Swiss-Prot protein existence level 1. Plays an essential role for oral infectivity of occlusion- derived virus (ODV) and functions also in host midgut attachment and fusion by binding to a specific host receptor. From Autographa californica nuclear polyhedrosis virus (AcMNPV).
>Addgene plasmid #87645 | UAS-Halo7::CAAX | addgene full sequence | sequence record 174581 | Addgene NGS Result
GACTCAGGTGGCACTTTTCGGGGAAATGTGCGCGGAACCCCTATTTGTTTATTTTTCTAAATACATTCAA
ATATGTATCCGCTCATGAGACAATAACCCTGATAAATGCTTCAATAATATTGAAAAAGGAAGAGTATGAG
TATTCAACATTTCCGTGTCGCCCTTATTCCCTTTTTTGCGGCATTTTGCCTTCCTGTTTTTGCTCACCCA
GAAACGCTGGTGAAAGTAAAAGATGCTGAAGATCAGTTGGGTGCACGAGTGGGTTACATCGAACTGGATC
TCAACAGCGGTAAGATCCTTGAGAGTTTTCGCCCCGAAGAACGTTTTCCAATGATGAGCACTTTTAAAGT
TCTGCTATGTGGCGCGGTATTATCCCGTATTGACGCCGGGCAAGAGCAACTCGGTCGCCGCATACACTAT
TCTCAGAATGACTTGGTTGAGTACTCACCAGTCACAGAAAAGCATCTTACGGATGGCATGACAGTAAGAG
AATTATGCAGTGCTGCCATAACCATGAGTGATAACACTGCGGCCAACTTACTTCTGACAACGATCGGAGG
ACCGAAGGAGCTAACCGCTTTTTTGCACAACATGGGGGATCATGTAACTCGCCTTGATCGTTGGGAACCG
GAGCTGAATGAAGCCATACCAAACGACGAGCGTGACACCACGATGCCTGTAGCAATGGCAACAACGTTGC
GCAAACTATTAACTGGCGAACTACTTACTCTAGCTTCCCGGCAACAATTAATAGACTGGATGGAGGCGGA
TAAAGTTGCAGGACCACTTCTGCGCTCGGCCCTTCCGGCTGGCTGGTTTATTGCTGATAAATCTGGAGCC
GGTGAGCGTGGGTCTCGCGGTATCATTGCAGCACTGGGGCCAGATGGTAAGCCCTCCCGTATCGTAGTTA
TCTACACGACGGGGAGTCAGGCAACTATGGATGAACGAAATAGACAGATCGCTGAGATAGGTGCCTCACT
GATTAAGCATTGGTAACTGTCAGACCAAGTTTACTCATATATACTTTAGATTGATTTAAAACTTCATTTT
TAATTTAAAAGGATCTAGGTGAAGATCCTTTTTGATAATCTCATGACCAAAATCCCTTAACGTGAGTTTT
CGTTCCACTGAGCGTCAGACCCCGTAGAAAAGATCAAAGGATCTTCTTGAGATCCTTTTTTTCTGCGCGT
AATCTGCTGCTTGCAAACAAAAAAACCACCGCTACCAGCGGTGGTTTGTTTGCCGGATCAAGAGCTACCA
ACTCTTTTTCCGAAGGTAACTGGCTTCAGCAGAGCGCAGATACCAAATACTGTTCTTCTAGTGTAGCCGT
AGTTAGGCCACCACTTCAAGAACTCTGTAGCACCGCCTACATACCTCGCTCTGCTAATCCTGTTACCAGT
GGCTGCTGCCAGTGGCGATAAGTCGTGTCTTACCGGGTTGGACTCAAGACGATAGTTACCGGATAAGGCG
CAGCGGTCGGGCTGAACGGGGGGTTCGTGCACACAGCCCAGCTTGGAGCGAACGACCTACACCGAACTGA
GATACCTACAGCGTGAGCTATGAGAAAGCGCCACGCTTCCCGAAGGGAGAAAGGCGGACAGGTATCCGGT
AAGCGGCAGGGTCGGAACAGGAGAGCGCACGAGGGAGCTTCCAGGGGGAAACGCCTGGTATCTTTATAGT
CCTGTCGGGTTTCGCCACCTCTGACTTGAGCGTCGATTTTTGTGATGCTCGTCAGGGGGGCGGAGCCTAT
GGAAAAACGCCAGCAACGCGGCCTTTTTACGGTTCCTGGCCTTTTGCTGGCCTTTTGCTCACATGTTACC
GTCGACGATGTAGGTCACGGTCTCGAAGCCGCGGTGCGGGTGCCAGGGCGTGCCCTTGGGCTCCCCGGGC
GCGTACTCCACCTCACCCATCTGGTCCATCATGATGAACGGGTCGAGGTGGCGGTAGTTGATCCCGGCGA
ACGCGCGGCGCACCGGGAAGCCCTCGCCCTCGAAACCGCTGGGCGCGGTGGTCACGGTGAGCACGGGACG
TGCGACGGCGTCGGCGGGTGCGGATACGCGGGGCAGCGTCAGCGGGTTCTCGACGGTCACGGCGGGCATG
TCGACAAGCCGAACATATGGGCGCGCCTAGTATGTATGTAAGTTAATAAAACCCATTTTTGCGGAAAGTA
GATAAAAAAAACATTTTTTTTTTTTACTGCACTGGATATCATTGAACTTATCTGATCAGTTTTAAATTTA
CTTCGATCCAAGGGTATTTGATGTACCAGGTTCTTTCGATTACCTCTCACTCAAAATGACATTCCACTCA
AAGTCAGCGCTGTTTGCCTCCTTCTCTGTCCACAGAAATATCGCCGTCTCTTTCGCCGCTGCGTCCGCTA
TCTCTTTCGCCACCGTTTGTAGCGTTACGTAGCGTCAATGTCCGCCTTCAGTTGCATTTTGTCAGCGGTT
TCGTGACGAAGCTCCAAGCGGTTTACGCCATCAATTAAACACAAAGTGCTGTGCCAAAACTCCTCTCGCT
TCTTATTTTTGTTTGTTTTTTGAGTGATTGGGGTGGTGATTGGTTTTGGGTGGGTAAGCAGGGGAAAGTG
TGAAAAATCCCGGCAATGGGCCAAGAGGATCAGGAGCTATTAATTCGCGGAGGCAGCAAACACCCATCTG
CCGAGCATCTGAACAATGTGAGTAGTACATGTGCATACATCTTAAGTTCACTTGATCTATAGGAACTGCG
ATTGCAACATCAAATTGTCTGCGGCGTGAGAACTGCGACCCACAAAAATCCCAAACCGCAATTGCACAAA
CAAATAGTGACACGAAACAGATTATTCTGGTAGCTGTTCTCGCTATATAAGACAATTTTTGAGATCATAT
CATGATCAAGACATCTAAAGGCATTCATTTTCGACTATATTCTTTTTTACAAAAAATATAACAACCAGAT
ATTTTAAGCTGATCCTAGATGCACAAAAAATAAATAAAAGTATAAACCTACTTCGTAGGATACTTCGGGG
TACTTTTTGTTCGGGGTTAGATGAGCATAACGCTTGTAGTTGATATTTGAGATCCCCTATCATTGCAGGG
TGACAGCGGAGCGGCTTCGCAGAGCTGCATTAACCAGGGCTTCGGGCAGGCCAAAAACTACGGCACGCTC
CGGCCACCCAGTCCGCCGGAGGACTCCGGTTCAGGGAGCGGCCAACTAGCCGAGAACCTCACCTATGCCT
GGCACAATATGGACATCTTTGGGGCGGTCAATCAGCCGGGCTCCGGATGGCGGCAGCTGGTCAACCGGAC
ACGCGGACTATTCTGCAACGAGCGACACATACCGGCGCCCAGGAAACATTTGCTCAAGAACGGTGAGTTT
CTATTCGCAGTCGGCTGATCTGTGTGAAATCTTAATAAAGGGTCCAATTACCAATTTGAAACTCAGTTTG
CGGCGTGGCCTATCCGGGCGAACTTTTGGCCGTGATGGGCAGTTCCGGTGCCGGAAAGACGACCCTGCTG
AATGCCCTTGCCTTTCGATCGCCGCAGGGCATCCAAGTATCGCCATCCGGGATGCGACTGCTCAATGGCC
AACCTGTGGACGCCAAGGAGATGCAGGCCAGGTGCGCCTATGTCCAGCAGGATGACCTCTTTATCGGCTC
CCTAACGGCCAGGGAACACCTGATTTTCCAAGCCATGGTGCGGATGCCACGACATCTGACCTATCGGCAG
CGAGTGGCCCGCGTGGATCAGGTGATCCAGGAGCTTTCGCTCAGCAAATGTCAGCACACGATCATCGGTG
TGCCCGGCAGGGTGAAAGGTCTGTCCGGCGGAGAAAGGAAGCGTCTGGCATTCGCCTCCGAGGCTCTAAC
CGATCCGCCGCTTCTGATCTGCGATGAGCCCACCTCCGGACTGGACTCCTTTACCGCCCACAGCGTCGTC
CAGGTGCTGAAGAAGCTGTCGCAGAAGGGCAAGACCGTCATCCTGACCATTCATCAGCCGTCTTCCGAGC
TGTTTGAGCTCTTTGACAAGATCCTTCTGATGGCCGAGGGCAGGGTAGCTTTCTTGGGCACTCCCAGCGA
AGCCGTCGACTTCTTTTCCTAGTGAGTTCGATGTGTTTATTAAGGGTATCTAGTATTACATAACATCTCA
ACTCCTATCCAGCGTGGGTGCCCAGTGTCCTACCAACTACAATCCGGCGGACTTTTACGTACAGGTGTTG
GCCGTTGTGCCCGGACGGGAGATCGAGTCCCGTGATCGGATCGCCAAGATATGCGACAATTTTGCCATTA
GCAAAGTAGCCCGGGATATGGAGCAGTTGTTGGCCACCAAAAATCTGGAGAAGCCACTGGAGCAGCCGGA
GAATGGGTACACCTACAAGGCCACCTGGTTCATGCAGTTCCGGGCGGTCCTGTGGCGATCCTGGCTGTCG
GTGCTCAAGGAACCACTCCTCGTAAAAGTGCGACTTATTCAGACAACGGTGAGTGGTTCCAGTGGAAACA
AATGATATAACGCTTACAATTCTTGGAAACAAATTCGCTAGATTTTAGATAGAATTGCCTGATTCCACAC
CCTTCTTAGTTTTTTTCAATGAGATGTATAGTTTATAGTTTTGCAGAAGATAAATAAATTTCATTTAACT
CGCGAATATTAATGAGATGCGAGTAACATTTTAATTTGCAGATGGTTGCCATCTTGATTGGCCTCATCTT
TTTGGGCCAACAACTCACGCAAGTGGGTGTGATGAATATCAACGGAGCCATCTTCCTCTTCCTGACCAAC
ATGACCTTTCAAAACGTCTTTGCCACGATAAATGTAAGTCATGTTTAGAATACATTTGCATTTCAATAAT
TTACTAACTTTCTAATGAATCGATTCGATTTAGGTGTTCACCTCAGAGCTGCCAGTTTTTATGAGGGAGG
CCCGAAGTCGACTTTATCGCTGTGACACATACTTTCTGGGCAAAACGATTGCCGAATTGCCGCTTTTTCT
CACAGTGCCACTGGTCTTCACGGCGATTGCCTATCCGATGATCGGACTGCGGGCCGGAGTGCTGCACTTC
TTCAACTGCCTGGCGCTGGTCACTCTGGTGGCCAATGTGTCAACGTCCTTCGGATATCTAATATCCTGCG
CCAGCTCCTCGACCTCGATGGCGCTGTCTGTGGGTCCGCCGGTTATCATACCATTCCTGCTCTTTGGCGG
CTTCTTCTTGAACTCGGGCTCGGTGCCAGTATACCTCAAATGGTTGTCGTACCTCTCATGGTTCCGTTAC
GCCAACGAGGGTCTGCTGATTAACCAATGGGCGGACGTGGAGCCGGGCGAAATTAGCTGCACATCGTCGA
ACACCACGTGCCCCAGTTCGGGCAAGGTCATCCTGGAGACGCTTAACTTCTCCGCCGCCGATCTGCCGCT
GGACTACGTGGGTCTGGCCATTCTCATCGTGAGCTTCCGGGTGCTCGCATATCTGGCTCTAAGACTTCGG
GCCCGACGCAAGGAGTAGCCGACATATATCCGAAATAACTGCTTGTTTTTTTTTTTTACCATTATTACCA
TCGTGTTTACTGTTTATTGCCCCCTCAAAAAGCTAATGTAATTATATTTGTGCCAATAAAAACAAGATAT
GACCTATAGAATACAAGTATTTCCCCTTCGAACATCCCCACAAGTAGACTTTGGATTTGTCTTCTAACCA
AAAGACTTACACACCTGCATACCTTACATCAAAAACTCGTTTATCGCTACATAAAACACCGGGATATATT
TTTTATATACATACTTTTCAAATCGCGCGCCCTCTTCATAATTCACCTCCACCACACCACGTTTCGTAGT
TGCTCTTTCGCTGTCTCCCACCCGCTCTCCGCAACACATTCACCTTTTGTTCGACGACCTTGGAGCGACT
GTCGTTAGTTCCGCGCGATTCGGTTCGCTCAAATGGTTCCGAGTGGTTCATTTCGTCTCAATAGAAATTA
GTAATAAATATTTGTATGTACAATTTATTTGCTCCAATATATTTGTATATATTTCCCTCACAGCTATATT
TATTCTAATTTAATATTATGACTTTTTAAGGTAATTTTTTGTGACCTGTTCGGAGTGATTAGCGTTACAA
TTTGAACTGAAAGTGACATCCAGTGTTTGTTCCTTGTGTAGATGCATCTCAAAAAAATGGTGGGCATAAT
AGTGTTGTTTATATATATCAAAAATAACAACTATAATAATAAGAATACATTTAATTTAGAAAATGCTTGG
ATTTCACTGGAACTAGGGCGCGCCTCCGGAACATAATGGTGCAGGGCGCTGACTTCCGCGTTTCCAGACT
TTACGAAACACGGAAACCGAAGACCATTCATGTTGTTGCTCAGGTCGCAGACGTTTTGCAGCAGCAGTCG
CTTCACGTTCGCTCGCGTATCGGTGATTCATTCTGCTAACCAGTAAGGCAACCCCGCCAGCCTAGCCGGG
TCCTCAACGACAGGAGCACGATCATGCGCACCCGTGGCCAGGGCCGCAAGCTTGCATGCCTGCAGGTCGG
AGTACTGTCCTCCGAGCGGAGTACTGTCCTCCGAGCGGAGTACTGTCCTCCGAGCGGAGTACTGTCCTCC
GAGCGGAGTACTGTCCTCCGAGCGGAGACTCTAGCCCTAGGGCATGCCTGCAGGTCGGAGTACTGTCCTC
CGAGCGGAGTACTGTCCTCCGAGCGGAGTACTGTCCTCCGAGCGGAGTACTGTCCTCCGAGCGGAGTACT
GTCCTCCGAGCGGAGACTCTAGCGCTAGCGACGTCGAGCGCCGGAGTATAAATAGAGGCGCTTCGTCTAC
GGAGCGACAATTCAATTCAAACAAGCAAAGTGAACACGTCGCTAAGCGAAAGCTAAGCAAATAAACAAGC
GCAGCTGAACAAGCTAAACAATCTGCAGTAAAGTGCAAGTTAAAGTGAATCAATTAAAAGTAACCAGCAA
CCAAGTAAATCAACTGCAACTACTGAAATCTGCCAAGAAGTAATTATTGAATACAAGAAGAGAACTCTGA
ATAGATCTAAAAGGTAGGTTCAACCACTGATGCCTAGGCACACCGAAACGACTAACCCTAATTCTTATCC
TTTACTTCAGGCGGCCGCAACTCCTAAAAAACCGCCACCATGGCAGAAATCGGTACTGGCTTTCCATTCG
ACCCCCATTATGTGGAAGTCCTGGGCGAGCGCATGCACTACGTCGATGTTGGTCCGCGCGATGGCACCCC
TGTGCTGTTCCTGCACGGTAACCCGACCTCCTCCTACGTGTGGCGCAACATCATCCCGCATGTTGCACCG
ACCCATCGCTGCATTGCTCCAGACCTGATCGGTATGGGCAAATCCGACAAACCAGACCTGGGTTATTTCT
TCGACGACCACGTCCGCTTCATGGATGCCTTCATCGAAGCCCTGGGTCTGGAAGAGGTCGTCCTGGTCAT
TCACGACTGGGGCTCCGCTCTGGGTTTCCACTGGGCCAAGCGCAATCCAGAGCGCGTCAAAGGTATTGCA
TTTATGGAGTTCATCCGCCCTATCCCGACCTGGGACGAATGGCCAGAATTTGCCCGCGAGACCTTCCAGG
CCTTCCGCACCACCGACGTCGGCCGCAAGCTGATCATCGATCAGAACGTTTTTATCGAGGGTACGCTGCC
GATGGGTGTCGTCCGCCCGCTGACTGAAGTCGAGATGGACCATTACCGCGAGCCGTTCCTGAATCCTGTT
GACCGCGAGCCACTGTGGCGCTTCCCAAACGAGCTGCCAATCGCCGGTGAGCCAGCGAACATCGTCGCGC
TGGTCGAAGAATACATGGACTGGCTGCACCAGTCCCCTGTCCCGAAGCTGCTGTTCTGGGGCACCCCAGG
CGTTCTGATCCCACCGGCCGAAGCCGCTCGCCTGGCCAAAAGCCTGCCTAACTGCAAGGCTGTGGACATC
GGCCCGGGTCTGAATCTGCTGCAAGAAGACAACCCGGACCTGATCGGCAGCGAGATCGCGCGCTGGCTGT
CGACGCTCGAAATTTCCGGCAGATCTACTAGTCTCGAGATGAGCAAAGATGGTAAAAAGAAGAAAAAGAA
GTCAAAGACAAAGTGTGTAATTATGTAATCTAGAATGAATCGTTTTTAAAATAACAAATCAATTGTTTTA
TAATATTCGTACGATTCTTTGATTATGTAATAAAATGTGATCATTAGGAAGATTACGAAAAATATAAAAA
ATATGAGTTCTGTGTGTATAACAAATGCTGTAAACGCCACAATTGTGTTTGTTGCAAATAAACCCATGAT
TATTTGATTAAAATTGTTGTTTTCTTTGTTCATAGACAATAGTGTGTTTTGCCTAAACGTGTACTGCATA
AACTCCATGCGAGTGTATAGCGAGCTAGTGGCTAACGCTTGCCCCACCAAAGTAGATTCGTCAAAATCCT
CAATTTCATCACCCTCCTCCAAGTTTAACATTTGGCCGTCGGAATTAACTTCTAAAGATGCCACATAATC
TAATAAATGAAATAGAGATTCAAACGTGGCGTCATCGTCCGTTTCGACCATTTCCGAAAAGAACTCGGGC
ATAAACTCTATGATTTCTCTGGACGTGGTGTTGTCGAAACTCTCAAAGTACGCAGTCAGGAACGTGCGCG
ACATGTCGTCGGGAAACTCGCGCGGAAACATGTTGTTGTAACCGAACGGGTCCCATAGCGCCAAAACCAA
ATCTGCCAGCGTCAATAGAATGAGCACGATGCCGACAATGGAGCTGGCTTGGATAGCGATTCGAGTTAAC
GGCCGGCCGTTTAAACGAATTCTTGAAGACGAAAGGGCCTCGTGATACGCCTATTTTTATAGGTTAATGT
CATGATAATAATGGTTTCTTA
